>Addgene plasmid #167821 | pLV x EF1a_EKAREN5-ires-puro | addgene full sequence | sequence record 338951 | Addgene NGS Result
CCTAAGAAGAAGCGTAAGGTGTAAGTCGACGGTCGAGTCGAGACGCTAGCCTAGTGCCATTTGTTCAGTG
GTTCGTAGGGCTTTCCCCCACTGTTTGGCTTTCAGTTATATGGATGATGTGGTATTGGGGGCCAAGTCTG
TACAGCATCTTGAGTCCCTTTTTACCGCTGTTACCAATTTTCTTTTGTCTTTGGGTAAACCCGGGAATTC
CGCCCCTCTCCCCCCCTAACGTTACTGGCCGAAGCCGCTTGGAATAAGGCCGGTGTGCGTTTGTCTATAT
GTTATTTTCCACCATATTGCCGTCTTTTGGCAATGTGAGGGCCCGGAAACCTGGCCCTGTCTTCTTGACG
AGCATTCCTAGGGGTCTTTCCCCTCTCGCCAAAGGAATGCAAGGTCTGTTGAATGTCGTGAAGGAAGCAG
TTCCTCTGGAAGCTTCTTGAAGACAAACAACGTCTGTAGCGACCCTTTGCAGGCAGCGGAACCCCCCACC
TGGCGACAGGTGCCTCTGCGGCCAAAAGCCACGTGTATAAGATACACCTGCAAAGGCGGCACAACCCCAG
TGCCACGTTGTGAGTTGGATAGTTGTGGAAAGAGTCAAATGGCTCTCCTCAAGCGTATTCAACAAGGGGC
TGAAGGATGCCCAGAAGGTACCCCATTGTATGGGATCTGATCTGGGGCCTCGGTGCACATGCTTTACATG
TGTTTAGTCGAGGTTAAAAAAACGTCTAGGCCCCCCGAACCACGGGGACGTGGTTTTCCTTTGAAAAACA
CGATGATAATATGGATATGGCCACAACGGTCGCCACCATGACCGAGTACAAGCCCACGGTGCGCCTCGCC
ACCCGCGACGACGTCCCCAGGGCCGTACGCACCCTCGCCGCCGCGTTCGCCGACTACCCCGCCACGCGCC
ACACCGTCGATCCGGACCGCCACATCGAGCGGGTCACCGAGCTGCAAGAACTCTTCCTCACGCGCGTCGG
GCTCGACATCGGCAAGGTGTGGGTCGCGGACGACGGCGCCGCGGTGGCGGTCTGGACCACGCCGGAGAGC
GTCGAAGCGGGGGCGGTGTTCGCCGAGATCGGCCCGCGCATGGCCGAGTTGAGCGGTTCCCGGCTGGCCG
CGCAGCAACAGATGGAAGGCCTCCTGGCGCCGCACCGGCCCAAGGAGCCCGCGTGGTTCCTGGCCACCGT
CGGCGTCTCGCCCGACCACCAGGGCAAGGGTCTGGGCAGCGCCGTCGTGCTCCCCGGAGTGGAGGCGGCC
GAGCGCGCCGGGGTGCCCGCCTTCCTGGAGACCTCCGCGCCCCGCAACCTCCCCTTCTACGAGCGGCTCG
GCTTCACCGTCACCGCCGACGTCGAGGTGCCCGAAGGACCGCGCACCTGGTGCATGACCCGCAAGCCCGG
TGCCTGACGCCCGCCCCACGACCCGCAGCGCCCGACCGAAAGGAGCGCACGACCCCATGCATGTATTCAA
TCTAAGCAGGCTTTCACTTTCTCGCCAACTTACAAGGCCTTTCTGTGTAAACAATACCTGAACCTTTACC
CCGTTGCCCGGCAACGGCCAGGTCTGTGCCAAGTGTTTGCTGACGCAACCCCCACTGGCTGGGGCTTGGT
CATGGGCCATCAGCGCATGCGTGGAACCTTTTCGGCTCCTCTGCCGATCCATACTGCGGAACTCCTAGCC
GCTTGTTTTGCTCGCAGCAGGTCTGGAGCAAACATTATCGGGACTGATAACTCTGTTGTCCTATCCCGCA
AATATACATCGTTTCCATGGCTGCTAGGCTGTGCTGCCAACTGGATCCTGCGCGGGACGTCCTTTGTTTA
CGTCCCGTCGGCGCTGAATCCTGCGGACGACCCTTCTCGGGGTCGCTTGGGACTCTCTCGTCCCCTTCTC
CGTCTGCCGTTCCGACCGACCACGGGGCGCACCTCTCTTTACGCGGACTCCCCGTCTGTGCCTTCTCATC
TGCCGGACCGTGTGCACTTCGCTTCACCTCTGCACGTCGCATGGAGACCACCGTGAACGCCCACCAAATA
TTGCCCAAGGTCTTACATAAGAGGACTCTTGGACTCTCAGCAATGTCAACGACCGACCTTGAGGCATACT
TCAAAGACTGTTTGTTTAAAGACTGGGAGGAGTTGGGGGAGGAGATTAGGTTAAAGGTCTTTGTACTAGG
AGGCTGTAGGCATAAATTGGTCTGCGCACCAGCACCATGGCGCAATCACTAGAGCGGGGTACCTTTAAGA
CCAATGACTTACAAGGCAGCTGTAGATCTTAGCCACTTTTTAAAAGAAAAGGGGGGACTGGAAGGGCTAA
TTCACTCCCAACGAAGACAAGATCTGCTTTTTGCTTGTACTGGGTCTCTCTGGTTAGACCAGATCTGAGC
CTGGGAGCTCTCTGGCTAACTAGGGAACCCACTGCTTAAGCCTCAATAAAGCTTGCCTTGAGTGCTTCAA
GTAGTGTGTGCCCGTCTGTTGTGTGACTCTGGTAACTAGAGATCCCTCAGACCCTTTTAGTCAGTGTGGA
AAATCTCTAGCAGTAGTAGTTCATGTCATCTTATTATTCAGTATTTATAACTTGCAAAGAAATGAATATC
AGAGAGTGAGAGGAACTTGTTTATTGCAGCTTATAATGGTTACAAATAAAGCAATAGCATCACAAATTTC
ACAAATAAAGCATTTTTTTCACTGCATTCTAGTTGTGGTTTGTCCAAACTCATCAATGTATCTTATCATG
TCTGGCTCTAGCTATCCCGCCCCTAACTCCGCCCATCCCGCCCCTAACTCCGCCCAGTTCCGCCCATTCT
CCGCCCCATGGCTGACTAATTTTTTTTATTTATGCAGAGGCCGAGGCCGCCTCGGCCTCTGAGCTATTCC
AGAAGTAGTGAGGAGGCTTTTTTGGAGGCCTAGGGACGTACCCAATTCGCCCTATAGTGAGTCGTATTAC
GCGCGCTCACTGGCCGTCGTTTTACAACGTCGTGACTGGGAAAACCCTGGCGTTACCCAACTTAATCGCC
TTGCAGCACATCCCCCTTTCGCCAGCTGGCGTAATAGCGAAGAGGCCCGCACCGATCGCCCTTCCCAACA
GTTGCGCAGCCTGAATGGCGAATGGG
[124 nt withheld, positions 3107-3230]
C
[91 nt withheld, positions 3232-3322]
A
[49 nt withheld, positions 3324-3372]
CCTTTGACGTTGGAGTCCACGTTCTTT
[37 nt withheld, positions 3400-3436]
ACCCTATCTCGGTCTATTCTTTTGATTTATAAGGGATTTTGCCGATTTCGGCCTATTGGTTAAAAAATGA
GCTGATTTAACAAAAATTTAACGCGAATTTTAACAAAATATTAACGCTTACAATTTAGGTGGCACTTTTC
GGGGAAATGTGCGCGGAACCCCTATTTGTTTATTTTTCTAAATACATTCAAATATGTATCCGCTCATGAG
ACAATAACCCTGATAAATGCTTCAATAATATTGAAAAAGGAAGAGTATGAGTATTCAACATTTCCGTGTC
GCCCTTATTCCCTTTTTTGCGGCATTTTGCCTTCCTGTTTTTGCTCACCCAGAAACGCTGGTGAAAGTAA
AAGATGCTGAAGATCAGTTGGGTGCACGAGTGGGTTACATCGAACTGGATCTCAACAGCGGTAAGATCCT
TGAGAGTTTTCGCCCCGAAGAACGTTTTCCAATGATGAGCACTTTTAAAGTTCTGCTATGTGGCGCGGTA
TTATCCCGTATTGACGCCGGGCAAGAGCAACTCGGTCGCCGCATACACTATTCTCAGAATGACTTGGTTG
AGTACTCACCAGTCACAGAAAAGCATCTTACGGATGGCATGACAGTAAGAGAATTATGCAGTGCTGCCAT
AACCATGAGTGATAACACTGCGGCCAACTTACTTCTGACAACGATCGGAGGACCGAAGGAGCTAACCGCT
TTTTTGCACAACATGGGGGATCATGTAACTCGCCTTGATCGTTGGGAACCGGAGCTGAATGAAGCCATAC
CAAACGACGAGCGTGACACCACGATGCCTGTAGCAATGGCAACAACGTTGCGCAAACTATTAACTGGCGA
ACTACTTACTCTAGCTTCCCGGCAACAATTAATAGACTGGATGGAGGCGGATAAAGTTGCAGGACCACTT
CTGCGCTCGGCCCTTCCGGCTGGCTGGTTTATTGCTGATAAATCTGGAGCCGGTGAGCGTGGGTCTCGCG
GTATCATTGCAGCACTGGGGCCAGATGGTAAGCCCTCCCGTATCGTAGTTATCTACACGACGGGGAGTCA
GGCAACTATGGATGAACGAAATAGACAGATCGCTGAGATAGGTGCCTCACTGATTAAGCATTGGTAACTG
TCAGACCAAGTTTACTCATATATACTTTAGATTGATTTAAAACTTCATTTTTAATTTAAAAGGATCTAGG
TGAAGATCCTTTTTGATAATCTCATGACCAAAATCCCTTAACGTGAGTTTTCGTTCCACTGAGCGTCAGA
CCCCGTAGAAAAGATCAAAGGATCTTCTTGAGATCCTTTTTTTCTGCGCGTAATCTGCTGCTTGCAAACA
AAAAAACCACCGCTACCAGCGGTGGTTTGTTTGCCGGATCAAGAGCTACCAACTCTTTTTCCGAAGGTAA
CTGGCTTCAGCAGAGCGCAGATACCAAATACTGTTCTTCTAGTGTAGCCGTAGTTAGGCCACCACTTCAA
GAACTCTGTAGCACCGCCTACATACCTCGCTCTGCTAATCCTGTTACCAGTGGCTGCTGCCAGTGGCGAT
AAGTCGTGTCTTACCGGGTTGGACTCAAGACGATAGTTACCGGATAAGGCGCAGCGGTCGGGCTGAACGG
GGGGTTCGTGCACACAGCCCAGCTTGGAGCGAACGACCTACACCGAACTGAGATACCTACAGCGTGAGCT
ATGAGAAAGCGCCACGCTTCCCGAAGGGAGAAAGGCGGACAGGTATCCGGTAAGCGGCAGGGTCGGAACA
GGAGAGCGCACGAGGGAGCTTCCAGGGGGAAACGCCTGGTATCTTTATAGTCCTGTCGGGTTTCGCCACC
TCTGACTTGAGCGTCGATTTTTGTGATGCTCGTCAGGGGGGCGGAGCCTATGGAAAAACGCCAGCAACGC
GGCCTTTTTACGGTTCCTGGCCTTTTGCTGGCCTTTTGCTCACATGTTCTTTCCTGCGTTATCCCCTGAT
TCTGTGGATAACCGTATTACCGCCTTTGAGTGAGCTGATACCGCTCGCCGCAGCCGAACGACCGAGCGCA
GCGAGTCAGTGAGCGAGGAAGCGGAAGAGCGCCCAATACGCAAACCGCCTCTCCCCGCGCGTTGGCCGAT
TCATTAATGCAGCTGGCACGACAGGTTTCCCGACTGGAAAGCGGGCAGTGAGCGCAACGCAATTAATGTG
AGTTAGCTCACTCATTAGGCACCCCAGGCTTTACACTTTATGCTTCCGGCTCGTATGTTGTGTGGAATTG
TGAGCGGATAACAATTTCACACAGGAAACAGCTATGACCATGATTACGCCAAGCGCGCAATTAACCCTCA
CTAAAGGGAACAAAAGCTGGAGCTGCAAGCTTAATGTAGTCTTATGCAATACTCTTGTAGTCTTGCAACA
TGGTAACGATGAGTTAGCAACATGCCTTACAAGGAGAGAAAAAGCACCGTGCATGCCGATTGGTGGAAGT
AAGGTGGTACGATCGTGCCTTATTAGGAAGGCAACAGACGGGTCTGACATGGATTGGACGAACCACTGAA
TTGCCGCATTGCAGAGATATTGTATTTAAGTGCCTAGCTCGATACATAAACGGGTCTCTCTGGTTAGACC
AGATCTGAGCCTGGGAGCTCTCTGGCTAACTAGGGAACCCACTGCTTAAGCCTCAATAAAGCTTGCCTTG
AGTGCTTCAAGTAGTGTGTGCCCGTCTGTTGTGTGACTCTGGTAACTAGAGATCCCTCAGACCCTTTTAG
TCAGTGTGGAAAATCTCTAGCAGTGGCGCCCGAACAGGGACTTGAAAGCGAAAGGGAAACCAGAGGAGCT
CTCTCGACGCAGGACTCGGCTTGCTGAAGCGCGCACGGCAAGAGGCGAGGGGCGGCGACTGGTGAGTACG
CCAAAAATTTTGACTAGCGGAGGCTAGAAGGAGAGAGATGGGTGCGAGAGCGTCAGTATTAAGCGGGGGA
GAATTAGATCGCGATGGGAAAAAATTCGGTTAAGGCCAGGGGGAAAGAAAAAATATAAATTAAAACATAT
AGTATGGGCAAGCAGGGAGCTAGAACGATTCGCAGTTAATCCTGGCCTGTTAGAAACATCAGAAGGCTGT
AGACAAATACTGGGACAGCTACAACCATCCCTTCAGACAGGATCAGAAGAACTTAGATCATTATATAATA
CAGTAGCAACCCTCTATTGTGTGCATCAAAGGATAGAGATAAAAGACACCAAGGAAGCTTTAGACAAGAT
AGAGGAAGAGCAAAACAAAAGTAAGACCACCGCACAGCAAGCGGCCGCTGATCTTCAGACCTGGAGGAGG
AGATATGAGGGACAATTGGAGAAGTGAATTATATAAATATAAAGTAGTAAAAATTGAACCATTAGGAGTA
GCACCCACCAAGGCAAAGAGAAGAGTGGTGCAGAGAGAAAAAAGAGCAGTGGGAATAGGAGCTTTGTTCC
TTGGGTTCTTGGGAGCAGCAGGAAGCACTATGGGCGCAGCGTCAATGACGCTGACGGTACAGGCCAGACA
ATTATTGTCTGGTATAGTGCAGCAGCAGAACAATTTGCTGAGGGCTATTGAGGCGCAACAGCATCTGTTG
CAACTCACAGTCTGGGGCATCAAGCAGCTCCAGGCAAGAATCCTGGCTGTGGAAAGATACCTAAAGGATC
AACAGCTCCTGGGGATTTGGGGTTGCTCTGGAAAACTCATTTGCACCACTGCTGTGCCTTGGAATGCTAG
TTGGAGTAATAAATCTCTGGAACAGATTTGGAATCACACGACCTGGATGGAGTGGGACAGAGAAATTAAC
AATTACACAAGCTTAATACACTCCTTAATTGAAGAATCGCAAAACCAGCAAGAAAAGAATGAACAAGAAT
TATTGGAATTAGATAAATGGGCAAGTTTGTGGAATTGGTTTAACATAACAAATTGGCTGTGGTATATAAA
ATTATTCATAATGATAGTAGGAGGCTTGGTAGGTTTAAGAATAGTTTTTGCTGTACTTTCTATAGTGAAT
AGAGTTAGGCAGGGATATTCACCATTATCGTTTCAGACCCACCTCCCAACCCCGAGGGGACCCGACAGGC
CCGAAGGAATAGAAGAAGAAGGTGGAGAGAGAGACAGAGACAGATCCATTCGATTAGTGAACGGATCTCG
ACGGTATCGGTTTTAAAAGAAAAGGGGGGATTGGGGGGTACAGTGCAGGGGAAAGAATAGTAGACATAAT
AGCAACAGACATACAAACTAAAGAATTACAAAAACAAATTACAAAAATTCAAAATTTTATCGATAAGCTT
GGGTGGCTCCGGTGCCCGTCAGTGGGCAGAGCGCACATCGCCCACAGTCCCCGAGAAGTTGGGGGGAGGG
GTCGGCAATTGAACCGGTGCCTAGAGAAGGTGGCGCGGGGTAAACTGGGAAAGTGATGTCGTGTACTGGC
TCCGCCTTTTTCCCGAGGGTGGGGGAGAACCGTATATAAGTGCAGTAGTCGCCGTGAACGTTCTTTTTCG
CAACGGGTTTGCCGCCAGAACACAGGTAAGTGCCGTGTGTGGTTCCCGCGGGCCTGGCCTCTTTACGGGT
TATGGCCCTTGCGTGCCTTGAATTACTTCCACCTGGCTCCAGTACGTGATTCTTGATCCCGAGCTGGAGC
CAGGGGCGGGCCTTGCGCTTTAGGAGCCCCTTCGCCTCGTGCTTGAGTTGAGGCCTGGCCTGGGCGCTGG
GGCCGCCGCGTGCGAATCTGGTGGCACCTTCGCGCCTGTCTCGCTGCTTTCGATAAGTCTCTAGCCATTT
AAAATTTTTGATGACCTGCTGCGACGCTTTTTTTCTGGCAAGATAGTCTTGTAAATGCGGGCCAGGATCT
GCACACTGGTATTTCGGTTTTTGGGGCCGCGGGCGGCGACGGGGCCCGTGCGTCCCAGCGCACATGTTCG
GCGAGGCGGGGCCTGCGAGCGCGGCCACCGAGAATCGGACGGGGGTAGTCTCAAGCTGGCCGGCCTGCTC
TGGTGCCTGGCCTCGCGCCGCCGTGTATCGCCCCGCCCTGGGCGGCAAGGCTGGCCCGGTCGGCACCAGT
TGCGTGAGCGGAAAGATGGCCGCTTCCCGGCCCTGCTCCAGGGGGCTCAAAATGGAGGACGCGGCGCTCG
GGAGAGCGGGCGGGTGAGTCACCCACACAAAGGAAAGGGGCCTTTCCGTCCTCAGCCGTCGCTTCATGTG
ACTCCACGGAGTACCGGGCGCCGTCCAGGCACCTCGATTAGTTCTGGAGCTTTTGGAGTACGTCGTCTTT
AGGTTGGGGGGAGGGGTTTTATGCGATGGAGTTTCCCCACACTGAGTGGGTGGAGACTGAAGTTAGGCCA
GCTTGGCACTTGATGTAATTCTCCTTGGAATTTGCCCTTTTTGAGTTTGGATCTTGGTTCATTCTCAAGC
CTCAGACAGTGGTTCAAAGTTTTTTTCTTCCATTTCAGGTGTCGTGAGGATCCCCGGGCGCGCCACGCGT
ACCGATAGCTTCGAATTCTGCAGTCGACGATATCACTAGTCTCGAGCATTTTGGCAAAGAATTCGGCATG
GTGAGCAAGGGCGAGGAGCTGTTCACCGGGGTGGTGCCCATCCTGGTCGAGCTGGACGGCGACGTAAACG
GCCACAAGTTCAGCGTGTCCGGCGAGGGCGAGGGCGATGCCACCTACGGCAAGCTGACCCTGAAGCTTCT
ATGCACCACCGGCAAGCTGCCCGTGCCCTGGCCCACCCTCGTGACCACCCTGGGCTACGGCCTGCAGTGC
TTCGCCCGCTACCCCGACCACATGAAGCAGCACGACTTCTTCAAGTCCGCCATGCCCGAAGGCTACGTCC
AGGAGCGCACCATCTTCTTCAAGGACGACGGCAACTACAAGACCCGCGCCGAGGTGAAGTTCGAGGGCGA
CACCCTGGTGAACCGCATCGAGCTGAAGGGCATCGACTTCAAGGAGGACGGCAACATCCTGGGGCACAAG
CTGGAGTACAACTACAACAGCCACAACGTCTATATCACCGCCGACAAGCAGAAGAACGGCATCAAGGCCA
ACTTCAAGATCCGCCACAACATCGAGGACGGCGGCGTGCAGCTCGCCGACCACTACCAGCAGAACACCCC
CATCGGCGACGGCCCCGTGCTGCTGCCCGACAACCACTACCTGAGCTACCAGTCCGCCCTGTTCAAAGAC
CCCAACGAGAAGCGCGATCACATGGTCCTGCTGGAGTTCCTGACCGCCGCCGGGATCACTGAGGGCATGA
ACGAGCTGTACCTCGAGATGGCGGACGAGGAGAAGCTGCCGCCCGGCTGGGAGAAGCGCATGAGCCGCAG
CTCAGGCCGAGTGTACTACTTCAACCACATCACTAACGCCAGCCAGTGGGAGCGGCCCAGCGGCAACAGC
AGCAGTGGTGGCAAAAACGGGCAGGGGGAGCCTGCCAGGGGTACCAGTGCTGGTGGTAGTGCTGGTGGTA
GTGCTGGTGGTTCCGGCAGTGCTGGTGGTAGTGCTGGTGGTAGTACCAGTGCTGGTGGTAGTGCTGGTGG
TAGTGCTGGTGGTAGTGCTGGTGGTAGTGCTGGTGGTTCCGGCAGTGCTGGTGGTAGTGCTGGTGGTAGT
ACCAGTGCTGGTGGTAGTGCTGGTGGTAGTGCTGGTGGTAGTGCTGGTGGTAGTGCTGGTGGTTCCGGAC
CAGATGTCCCTAGAACTCCAGTGGATCCAGCATGGCTGTCATTCCAATTTCCGGGCGGCCGCATGGTGAG
TAAAGGGGAAGAACTGTTTACTGGCGTGGTGCCAATTCTGGTCGAACTGGATGGAGATGTAAATGGGCAT
AAATTTAGTGTGTCTGGAGAAGGGGAAGGAGACGCTACATATGGGAAACTGACACTGAAATTTATTTGTA
CTACTGGAAAACTGCCTGTGCCTTGGCCTACACTCGTGACAACCCTGTCTTGGGGAGTGCAGTGTTTTGC
CCGGTATCCTGATCATATGAAACAGCATGATTTTTTCAAATCTGCCATGCCTGAGGGATATGTCCAGGAA
CGGACAATTTTCTTTAAAGATGATGGGAATTATAAAACACGGGCCGAAGTGAAATTTGAAGGGGATACAC
TGGTGAATCGGATTGAACTGAAAGGAATTGATTTTAAAGAAGATGGGAATATTCTGGGCCATAAACTGGA
ATATAATTATTTCAGCGATAATGTCTACATTACAGCCGATAAACAGAAGAATGGGATTAAAGCCAATTTT
AAAATTCGGCATAATATTGAAGATGGAGGGGTGCAGCTCGCCGATCATTATCAGCAGAATACACCTATTG
GGGATGGGCCTGTGCTGCTGCCTGATAATCATTATCTGAGCACACAGTCTGCCCTGAGCAAGGACCCTAA
TGAAAAGCGGGACCATATGGTCCTGCTGGAATTTCTGACTGCCGCCGGCATTACACTCGGGATGGATGAA
CTGTCTAGA
Features (pLannotate 1.2.2; 32 found; start..end, strand, type, name):
     51..197     +  CDS            HBsAg (S) (fragment): major/small (S) envelope protein of hepatitis B virus hepatitis B surface antigen
    317..779     +  misc_feature   IRES: internal ribosome entry site (IRES) of the encephalomyocarditis virus (EMCV)
    808..1407    +  CDS            PuroR: puromycin N-acetyltransferase; pac from Streptomyces alboniger; confers resistance to puromycin
   1543..1801    +  ncRNA          HBV PRE 1151-1410: Accession: RF02816 - Hepatitis B virus post-transcriptional regulatory element 1151-1410
   1767..2207    +  CDS            X: X_HBVD3 - Experimental evidence at protein level: Swiss-Prot protein existence level 1. Multifunctional protein that plays a role in silencing host antiviral defenses and promoting viral transcription. Does not seem to be essential for HBV infection. May be directly involved in development of cirrhosis and liver cancer (hepatocellular carcinoma). Most of cytosolic activities involve modulation of cytosolic calcium. The effect on apoptosis is controversial depending on the cell types in which the studies have been conducted. May induce apoptosis by localizing in mitochondria and causing loss of
   2229..2297    +  CDS            nef (fragment): NEF_HV1Z2 - Experimental evidence at protein level: Swiss-Prot protein existence level 1. Extracellular Nef protein targets CD4(+) T-lymphocytes for apoptosis by interacting with CXCR4 surface receptors. From Human immunodeficiency virus type 1 group M subtype D (isolate Z2/CDC-Z34) (HIV-1).
   2299..2532    +  LTR            3' LTR (ΔU3): self-inactivating 3' long terminal repeat (LTR) from HIV-1
   2604..2725    +  polyA_signal   SV40 poly(A) signal: SV40 polyadenylation signal
   2765..2900    +  rep_origin     SV40 ori: SV40 origin of replication
   2921..2939    -  promoter       T7 promoter: promoter for bacteriophage T7 RNA polymerase
   2947..3102    +  CDS            lacZα (fragment): LacZα fragment of β-galactosidase; lacZ fragment
   3107..3535    +  rep_origin     f1 ori (sequence partly withheld): f1 bacteriophage origin of replication; arrow indicates direction of (+) strand synthesis
   3588..3692    +  promoter       AmpR promoter: bla
   3693..4553    +  CDS            AmpR: β-lactamase; bla; confers resistance to ampicillin, carbenicillin, and related antibiotics
   4724..5312    +  rep_origin     ori: high-copy-number ColE1/pMB1/pBR322/pUC origin of replication
   5495..5587    +  CDS            lacI (fragment): lac repressor; lacI; The lac repressor binds to the lac operator to inhibit transcription in E. coli. This inhibition can be relieved by adding lactose or isopropyl-β-D-thiogalactopyranoside (IPTG).
   5600..5621    +  protein_bind   CAP binding site: CAP binding activates transcription in the presence of cAMP. E. coli catabolite activator protein
   5636..5666    +  promoter       lac promoter: promoter for the E. coli lac operon
   5670..5692    +  protein_bind   lac operator (fragment): The lac repressor binds to the lac operator to inhibit transcription in E. coli. This inhibition can be relieved by adding lactose or isopropyl-β-D-thiogalactopyranoside (IPTG). lac repressor encoded by lacI
   5735..5753    +  promoter       T3 promoter: promoter for bacteriophage T3 RNA polymerase
   5781..6007    +  promoter       RSV promoter: Rous sarcoma virus enhancer/promoter
   6008..6188    +  LTR            5' LTR (truncated): truncated 5' long terminal repeat (LTR) from HIV-1
   6235..6360    +  misc_feature   HIV-1 Ψ: packaging signal of human immunodeficiency virus type 1
   6344..6707    +  CDS            HIV-1 gag (fragment): gag protein from human immunodeficiency virus 1; gag
   6853..7086    +  misc_feature   RRE: The Rev response element (RRE) of HIV-1 allows for Rev-dependent mRNA export from the nucleus to the cytoplasm.
   7463..7563    +  CDS            Rev (fragment): human immunodeficiency virus 1 (HIV-1) Rev protein; rev; enhances nuclear export of unspliced and incompletely spliced viral mRNAs
   7577..7694    +  misc_feature   cPPT/CTS: central polypurine tract and central termination sequence of HIV-1
   7711..8873    +  promoter       EF-1α promoter: strong constitutive promoter for human elongation factor EF-1α
   8903..8925    +  misc_feature   MCS (fragment): multiple cloning site
   8964..9677    +  CDS            YPet: YPet is a basic (constitutively fluorescent) yellow fluorescent protein published in 2005, derived from Aequorea victoria. It has moderate acid sensitivity.
   9684..9845    +  CDS            PIN1 (fragment): PIN1_HUMAN - Experimental evidence at protein level: Swiss-Prot protein existence level 1. Peptidyl-prolyl cis/trans isomerase (PPIase) that binds to and isomerizes specific phosphorylated Ser/Thr-Pro (pSer/Thr-Pro) motifs (PubMed:21497122, PubMed:23623683, PubMed:29686383). By inducing conformational changes in a subset of phosphorylated proteins, acts as a molecular switch in multiple cellular processes (PubMed:21497122, PubMed:22033920, PubMed:23623683). Displays a preference for acidic residues located N-terminally to the proline bond to be isomerized. Regulates mitosis presumably by inter
  10149..10859   +  CDS            mTurquoise2: mTurquoise2 is a basic (constitutively fluorescent) cyan fluorescent protein published in 2012, derived from Aequorea victoria. It is reported to be a rapidly-maturing monomer with very low acid sensitivity.
