[The description below was written by a language model from this plasmid's Addgene catalogue record and pLannotate feature annotations shown in this document.]
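Description:
pLV x EF1a_EKAREN5-ires-puro is a self-inactivating, third-generation-style HIV-1 lentiviral transfer vector for stable mammalian expression of EKAREN5, an optimized derivative of the EKAREV FRET biosensor for ERK activity. The viral cassette begins with an RSV promoter fused to a truncated 5' LTR, which drives genomic RNA production in packaging cells. This is followed by the Ψ packaging signal with a gag fragment, the RRE for Rev-dependent nuclear export, and the cPPT/CTS, and the cassette ends in a ΔU3 3' LTR with a downstream SV40 polyadenylation signal. In bacteria the plasmid replicates from a high-copy ColE1/pUC origin under ampicillin selection. An f1 ori, an SV40 ori and lac/T3/T7 remnants are carried over from the backbone.

Within the provirus, the human EF-1α promoter drives a bicistronic transcript. The first cistron is the synthetic sensor, of about 1.95 kb. The annotated parts are YPet as the yellow fluorescent protein, a fragment of human PIN1 (the phospho-Ser/Thr-Pro binding module), an unannotated stretch that presumably holds the linker and ERK substrate region, and mTurquoise2 as the cyan partner. A C-terminal nuclear localization motif is recorded. According to the depositor, the Turquoise2 sequence was supplied as synthetic DNA with 169 silent mutations to reduce recombination with the related YPet sequence. The sensor domain was adapted by point mutagenesis, recorded as K424P and K426W. An EMCV IRES then directs translation of puromycin N-acetyltransferase, so transduced cells can be selected with puromycin. The HBV-derived annotations (post-transcriptional regulatory element, X and HBsAg fragments) most likely reflect a hepatitis B PRE included to enhance transcript expression.

The associated publication used this sensor to quantify single-cell ERK dynamics in colorectal cancer organoids.
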