Addgene plasmid #167821: pLV x EF1a_EKAREN5-ires-puro
Purpose: Optimized EKAREV FRET biosensor sensor for ERK
Depositing lab: Hugo Snippert. Depositing organization: University Medical Centre Utrecht. Publication: Quantifying single-cell ERK dynamics in colorectal cancer organoids reveals EGFR as an amplifier of oncogenic MAPK pathway signalling. Ponsioen B, Post JB, Buissant des Amorie JR, Laskaris D, van Ineveld RL, Kersten S, Bertotti A, Sassi F, Sipieter F, Cappe B, Mertens S, Verlaan-Klink I, Boj SF, Vries RGJ, Rehmann H, Vandenabeele P, Riquet FB, Trusolino L, Bos JL, Snippert HJG. Nat Cell Biol. 2021 Apr;23(4):377-390. doi: 10.1038/s41556-021-00654-5. Epub 2021 Apr 1. PubMed 33795873.
Backbone
  Vector backbone: pLV lentiviral vector
  Vector type: Mammalian Expression, Lentiviral
  Selectable markers: Puromycin
Growth in bacteria
  Bacterial resistance: Ampicillin, 100 μg/mL
  Growth temperature: 37°C
  Growth strain: NEB Stable
  Copy number: High Copy
Gene/Insert
  Gene/Insert name: EKAREN5
  Species: Synthetic
  Insert size (bp): 1950
  Mutation: K424P, K426W
  Promoter: EF1a
  Tag / fusion protein: nls localization motif (C terminal on insert)
  Cloning method: Ligation Independent Cloning
  Sequencing primers: 5′ TGGAATTTGCCCTTTTTGAG; 3′ AATGTTAACGACCGGt
Resource information
  A portion of this plasmid was derived from a plasmid made by: EKAREV (Komatsu et al.)
Terms and licenses: Academic/Nonprofit Terms; Industry Terms: Not Available to Industry
Depositor comments: We received EKAREV FRET biosensor from Matsuda-lab (Japan). We subsequently improved by insertion of a Turquoise2 synthetic DNA, including 169 silent mutations (reducing recombination) and adapted the sensor domain by point mutagenesis.
How to cite: pLV x EF1a_EKAREN5-ires-puro was a gift from Hugo Snippert (Addgene plasmid # 167821 ; http://n2t.net/addgene:167821 ; RRID:Addgene_167821)
