>Addgene plasmid #167821 | pLV x EF1a_EKAREN5-ires-puro | depositor partial sequence | sequence record 325710 | EKAREN5 FRET biosensor + polyA
ATGGTGAGCAAGGGCGAGGAGCTGTTCACCGGGGTGGTGCCCATCCTGGTCGAGCTGGACGGCGACGTAA
ACGGCCACAAGTTCAGCGTGTCCGGCGAGGGCGAGGGCGATGCCACCTACGGCAAGCTGACCCTGAAGCT
TCTATGCACCACCGGCAAGCTGCCCGTGCCCTGGCCCACCCTCGTGACCACCCTGGGCTACGGCCTGCAG
TGCTTCGCCCGCTACCCCGACCACATGAAGCAGCACGACTTCTTCAAGTCCGCCATGCCCGAAGGCTACG
TCCAGGAGCGCACCATCTTCTTCAAGGACGACGGCAACTACAAGACCCGCGCCGAGGTGAAGTTCGAGGG
CGACACCCTGGTGAACCGCATCGAGCTGAAGGGCATCGACTTCAAGGAGGACGGCAACATCCTGGGGCAC
AAGCTGGAGTACAACTACAACAGCCACAACGTCTATATCACCGCCGACAAGCAGAAGAACGGCATCAAGG
CCAACTTCAAGATCCGCCACAACATCGAGGACGGCGGCGTGCAGCTCGCCGACCACTACCAGCAGAACAC
CCCCATCGGCGACGGCCCCGTGCTGCTGCCCGACAACCACTACCTGAGCTACCAGTCCGCCCTGTTCAAA
GACCCCAACGAGAAGCGCGATCACATGGTCCTGCTGGAGTTCCTGACCGCCGCCGGGATCACTGAGGGCA
TGAACGAGCTGTACCTCGAGATGGCGGACGAGGAGAAGCTGCCGCCCGGCTGGGAGAAGCGCATGAGCCG
CAGCTCAGGCCGAGTGTACTACTTCAACCACATCACTAACGCCAGCCAGTGGGAGCGGCCCAGCGGCAAC
AGCAGCAGTGGTGGCAAAAACGGGCAGGGGGAGCCTGCCAGGGGTACCAGTGCTGGTGGTAGTGCTGGTG
GTAGTGCTGGTGGTTCCGGCAGTGCTGGTGGTAGTGCTGGTGGTAGTACCAGTGCTGGTGGTAGTGCTGG
TGGTAGTGCTGGTGGTAGTGCTGGTGGTAGTGCTGGTGGTTCCGGCAGTGCTGGTGGTAGTGCTGGTGGT
AGTACCAGTGCTGGTGGTAGTGCTGGTGGTAGTGCTGGTGGTAGTGCTGGTGGTAGTGCTGGTGGTTCCG
GACCAGATGTCCCTAGAACTCCAGTGGATCCAGCATGGCTGTCATTCCAATTTCCGGGCGGCCGCATGGT
GAGTAAAGGGGAAGAACTGTTTACTGGCGTGGTGCCAATTCTGGTCGAACTGGATGGAGATGTAAATGGG
CATAAATTTAGTGTGTCTGGAGAAGGGGAAGGAGACGCTACATATGGGAAACTGACACTGAAATTTATTT
GTACTACTGGAAAACTGCCTGTGCCTTGGCCTACACTCGTGACAACCCTGTCTTGGGGAGTGCAGTGTTT
TGCCCGGTATCCTGATCATATGAAACAGCATGATTTTTTCAAATCTGCCATGCCTGAGGGATATGTCCAG
GAACGGACAATTTTCTTTAAAGATGATGGGAATTATAAAACACGGGCCGAAGTGAAATTTGAAGGGGATA
CACTGGTGAATCGGATTGAACTGAAAGGAATTGATTTTAAAGAAGATGGGAATATTCTGGGCCATAAACT
GGAATATAATTATTTCAGCGATAATGTCTACATTACAGCCGATAAACAGAAGAATGGGATTAAAGCCAAT
TTTAAAATTCGGCATAATATTGAAGATGGAGGGGTGCAGCTCGCCGATCATTATCAGCAGAATACACCTA
TTGGGGATGGGCCTGTGCTGCTGCCTGATAATCATTATCTGAGCACACAGTCTGCCCTGAGCAAGGACCC
TAATGAAAAGCGGGACCATATGGTCCTGCTGGAATTTCTGACTGCCGCCGGCATTACACTCGGGATGGAT
GAACTGTCTAGACCTAAGAAGAAGCGTAAGGTGTAA
