>Addgene plasmid #167821 | pLV x EF1a_EKAREN5-ires-puro | depositor partial sequence | sequence record 325711 | the resistance cassette ires-puro
GTAAACCCGGGAATTCCGCCCCTCTCCCCCCCTAACGTTACTGGCCGAAGCCGCTTGGAATAAGGCCGGT
GTGCGTTTGTCTATATGTTATTTTCCACCATATTGCCGTCTTTTGGCAATGTGAGGGCCCGGAAACCTGG
CCCTGTCTTCTTGACGAGCATTCCTAGGGGTCTTTCCCCTCTCGCCAAAGGAATGCAAGGTCTGTTGAAT
GTCGTGAAGGAAGCAGTTCCTCTGGAAGCTTCTTGAAGACAAACAACGTCTGTAGCGACCCTTTGCAGGC
AGCGGAACCCCCCACCTGGCGACAGGTGCCTCTGCGGCCAAAAGCCACGTGTATAAGATACACCTGCAAA
GGCGGCACAACCCCAGTGCCACGTTGTGAGTTGGATAGTTGTGGAAAGAGTCAAATGGCTCTCCTCAAGC
GTATTCAACAAGGGGCTGAAGGATGCCCAGAAGGTACCCCATTGTATGGGATCTGATCTGGGGCCTCGGT
GCACATGCTTTACATGTGTTTAGTCGAGGTTAAAAAAACGTCTAGGCCCCCCGAACCACGGGGACGTGGT
TTTCCTTTGAAAAACACGATGATAATATGGGATAATATGGCCACAACGGTCGCCACCATGACCGAGTACA
AGCCCACGGTGCGCCTCGCCACCCGCGACGACGTCCCCAGGGCCGTACGCACCCTCGCCGCCGCGTTCGC
CGACTACCCCGCCACGCGCCACACCGTCGATCCGGACCGCCACATCGAGCGGGTCACCGAGCTGCAAGAA
CTCTTCCTCACGCGCGTCGGGCTCGACATCGGCAAGGTGTGGGTCGCGGACGACGGCGCCGCGGTGGCGG
TCTGGACCACGCCGGAGAGCGTCGAAGCGGGGGCGGTGTTCGCCGAGATCGGCCCGCGCATGGCCGAGTT
GAGCGGTTCCCGGCTGGCCGCGCAGCAACAGATGGAAGGCCTCCTGGCGCCGCACCGGCCCAAGGAGCCC
GCGTGGTTCCTGGCCACCGTCGGCGTCTCGCCCGACCACCAGGGCAAGGGTCTGGGCAGCGCCGTCGTGC
TCCCCGGAGTGGAGGCGGCCGAGCGCGCCGGGGTGCCCGCCTTCCTGGAGACCTCCGCGCCCCGCAACCT
CCCCTTCTACGAGCGGCTCGGCTTCACCGTCACCGCCGACGTCGAGGTGCCCGAAGGACCGCGCACCTGG
TGCATGACCCGCAAGCCCGGTGCCTGA
